Addgene plasmid #205608: pcDNA3.1-ROR2-V5/HIS
Purpose: Expression of human ROR2 receptor tyrosine kinase in mammalian cells
Depositing lab: Pavel Krejčí. Depositing organization: Masaryk University. Publication: One reporter for in-cell activity profiling of majority of protein kinase oncogenes. Gudernova I, Foldynova-Trantirkova S, Ghannamova BE, Fafilek B, Varecha M, Balek L, Hruba E, Jonatova L, Jelinkova I, Kunova Bosakova M, Trantirek L, Mayer J, Krejci P. Elife. 2017 Feb 15;6. pii: e21536. doi: 10.7554/eLife.21536. PubMed 28199182.
Backbone
  Vector backbone: pcDNA3.1-V5/His
  Backbone manufacturer: Invitrogen
  Vector type: Mammalian Expression
Growth in bacteria
  Bacterial resistance: Ampicillin, 100 μg/mL
  Growth temperature: 37°C
  Growth strain: DH5alpha
  Copy number: High Copy
Gene/Insert
  Gene/Insert name: ROR2 receptor tyrosine kinase
  Species: H. sapiens (human)
  Entrez Gene: ROR2 (a.k.a. BDB, BDB1, NTRKR2)
  Promoter: CMV
  Tag / fusion protein: V5-His (C terminal on backbone)
  Cloning method: TOPO Cloning
Terms and licenses: Academic/Nonprofit Terms; Industry Terms: Not Available to Industry
How to cite: pcDNA3.1-ROR2-V5/HIS was a gift from Pavel Krejčí (Addgene plasmid # 205608 ; http://n2t.net/addgene:205608 ; RRID:Addgene_205608)
