[The description below was written by a language model from this plasmid's Addgene catalogue record and pLannotate feature annotations shown in this document.]
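Description:
pcDNA3.1-ROR2-V5/HIS is a mammalian expression plasmid built on the Invitrogen pcDNA3.1-V5/His TOPO backbone and carrying the human ROR2 receptor tyrosine kinase coding sequence. It is propagated in E. coli as a high-copy plasmid through a ColE1/pUC-type origin, with selection by the β-lactamase (AmpR) gene under its own promoter. An f1 phage origin is also present. For selection in mammalian cells, the backbone has an SV40 enhancer/early promoter driving the neomycin phosphotransferase gene, terminated by an SV40 polyadenylation signal, which allows G418 selection of stable transfectants. The sequenced record is 8,342 nt.

The expression cassette consists of the CMV immediate-early enhancer and promoter, followed by a T7 promoter that can serve for in vitro transcription or as a sequencing primer site. Next come the ROR2 open reading frame, a downstream V5 epitope tag, and the bovine growth hormone polyadenylation signal. The catalogue entry describes the C-terminal tag as V5-His supplied by the backbone. The automated annotation marks only the V5 epitope, so the polyhistidine portion is stated by the record but not separately annotated. Several small fragment annotations (lacI, a ble fragment, a truncated HIV-1 LTR, bom, and lac promoter/operator elements) are most likely backbone remnants or short sequence matches rather than functional parts.

The stated purpose is expression of human ROR2 in mammalian cells, with the tags allowing detection or purification of the protein. The associated publication concerns a reporter for profiling the in-cell activity of protein kinase oncogenes, which suggests this plasmid served as one of the kinase expression constructs in that work.
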