Features (pLannotate 1.2.2; 21 found; start..end, strand, type, name):
    908..1496    +  rep_origin     ori: high-copy-number ColE1/pMB1/pBR322/pUC origin of replication
   1679..1771    +  CDS            lacI (fragment): lac repressor; lacI; The lac repressor binds to the lac operator to inhibit transcription in E. coli. This inhibition can be relieved by adding lactose or isopropyl-β-D-thiogalactopyranoside (IPTG).
   1784..1805    +  protein_bind   CAP binding site: CAP binding activates transcription in the presence of cAMP. E. coli catabolite activator protein
   1820..1850    +  promoter       lac promoter: promoter for the E. coli lac operon
   1858..1874    +  protein_bind   lac operator: The lac repressor binds to the lac operator to inhibit transcription in E. coli. This inhibition can be relieved by adding lactose or isopropyl-β-D-thiogalactopyranoside (IPTG). lac repressor encoded by lacI
   1947..2068    -  polyA_signal   SV40 poly(A) signal: SV40 polyadenylation signal
   2063..2221    -  CDS            ble (fragment): BLE_KLEPN - Experimental evidence at protein level: Swiss-Prot protein existence level 1. Binding protein with a strong affinity to the bleomycin family of antibiotics. Binds to CL990; an antimitotic-antibiotic compound. From Klebsiella pneumoniae.
   2247..3038    -  CDS            neo: KKA2_KLEPN - Also known as kan, nptII. Experimental evidence at protein level: Swiss-Prot protein existence level 1. Resistance to kanamycin, neomycin, paromomycin, ribostamycin, butirosin and gentamicin B. From Klebsiella pneumoniae.
   3105..3434    -  promoter       SV40 promoter: SV40 enhancer and early promoter
   3448..3876    -  rep_origin     f1 ori (sequence partly withheld): f1 bacteriophage origin of replication; arrow indicates direction of (+) strand synthesis
   3897..3918    -  promoter       SV40 promoter (fragment): SV40 enhancer and early promoter
   3922..4146    -  polyA_signal   bGH poly(A) signal: bovine growth hormone polyadenylation signal
   4202..4243    -  CDS            V5 tag: epitope tag from simian virus 5
   4316..7144    -  CDS            ROR2: ROR2_HUMAN - Also known as NTRKR2. Experimental evidence at protein level: Swiss-Prot protein existence level 1. Tyrosine-protein kinase receptor which may be involved in the early formation of the chondrocytes. It seems to be required for cartilage and growth plate development (By similarity). Phosphorylates YWHAB, leading to induction of osteogenesis and bone formation (PubMed:17717073). In contrast, has also been shown to have very little tyrosine kinase activity in vitro. May act as a receptor for wnt ligand WNT5A which may result in the inhibition of WNT3A-mediated signaling (PubMed:25029
   7202..7220    -  promoter       T7 promoter: promoter for bacteriophage T7 RNA polymerase
   7236..7269    -  LTR            5' LTR (truncated) (fragment): truncated 5' long terminal repeat (LTR) from HIV-1
   7265..7468    -  promoter       CMV promoter: human cytomegalovirus (CMV) immediate early promoter
   7469..7848    -  enhancer       CMV enhancer: human cytomegalovirus immediate early enhancer
   8003..8055    +  misc_feature   bom (fragment): basis of mobility region from pBR322
   8114..8218    +  promoter       AmpR promoter: bla
   8219..737     +  CDS            AmpR (across the origin): β-lactamase; bla; confers resistance to ampicillin, carbenicillin, and related antibiotics
>Addgene plasmid #205608 | pcDNA3.1-ROR2-V5/HIS | addgene full sequence | sequence record 407187 | Addgene NGS Result
TGGGTTACATCGAACTGGATCTCAACAGCGGTAAGATCCTTGAGAGTTTTCGCCCCGAAGAACGTTTTCC
AATGATGAGCACTTTTAAAGTTCTGCTATGTGGCGCGGTATTATCCCGTATTGACGCCGGGCAAGAGCAA
CTCGGTCGCCGCATACACTATTCTCAGAATGACTTGGTTGAGTACTCACCAGTCACAGAAAAGCATCTTA
CGGATGGCATGACAGTAAGAGAATTATGCAGTGCTGCCATAACCATGAGTGATAACACTGCGGCCAACTT
ACTTCTGACAACGATCGGAGGACCGAAGGAGCTAACCGCTTTTTTGCACAACATGGGGGATCATGTAACT
CGCCTTGATCGTTGGGAACCGGAGCTGAATGAAGCCATACCAAACGACGAGCGTGACACCACGATGCCTG
TAGCAATGGCAACAACGTTGCGCAAACTATTAACTGGCGAACTACTTACTCTAGCTTCCCGGCAACAATT
AATAGACTGGATGGAGGCGGATAAAGTTGCAGGACCACTTCTGCGCTCGGCCCTTCCGGCTGGCTGGTTT
ATTGCTGATAAATCTGGAGCCGGTGAGCGTGGGTCTCGCGGTATCATTGCAGCACTGGGGCCAGATGGTA
AGCCCTCCCGTATCGTAGTTATCTACACGACGGGGAGTCAGGCAACTATGGATGAACGAAATAGACAGAT
CGCTGAGATAGGTGCCTCACTGATTAAGCATTGGTAACTGTCAGACCAAGTTTACTCATATATACTTTAG
ATTGATTTAAAACTTCATTTTTAATTTAAAAGGATCTAGGTGAAGATCCTTTTTGATAATCTCATGACCA
AAATCCCTTAACGTGAGTTTTCGTTCCACTGAGCGTCAGACCCCGTAGAAAAGATCAAAGGATCTTCTTG
AGATCCTTTTTTTCTGCGCGTAATCTGCTGCTTGCAAACAAAAAAACCACCGCTACCAGCGGTGGTTTGT
TTGCCGGATCAAGAGCTACCAACTCTTTTTCCGAAGGTAACTGGCTTCAGCAGAGCGCAGATACCAAATA
CTGTTCTTCTAGTGTAGCCGTAGTTAGGCCACCACTTCAAGAACTCTGTAGCACCGCCTACATACCTCGC
TCTGCTAATCCTGTTACCAGTGGCTGCTGCCAGTGGCGATAAGTCGTGTCTTACCGGGTTGGACTCAAGA
CGATAGTTACCGGATAAGGCGCAGCGGTCGGGCTGAACGGGGGGTTCGTGCACACAGCCCAGCTTGGAGC
GAACGACCTACACCGAACTGAGATACCTACAGCGTGAGCTATGAGAAAGCGCCACGCTTCCCGAAGGGAG
AAAGGCGGACAGGTATCCGGTAAGCGGCAGGGTCGGAACAGGAGAGCGCACGAGGGAGCTTCCAGGGGGA
AACGCCTGGTATCTTTATAGTCCTGTCGGGTTTCGCCACCTCTGACTTGAGCGTCGATTTTTGTGATGCT
CGTCAGGGGGGCGGAGCCTATGGAAAAACGCCAGCAACGCGGCCTTTTTACGGTTCCTGGCCTTTTGCTG
GCCTTTTGCTCACATGTTCTTTCCTGCGTTATCCCCTGATTCTGTGGATAACCGTATTACCGCCTTTGAG
TGAGCTGATACCGCTCGCCGCAGCCGAACGACCGAGCGCAGCGAGTCAGTGAGCGAGGAAGCGGAAGAGC
GCCCAATACGCAAACCGCCTCTCCCCGCGCGTTGGCCGATTCATTAATGCAGCTGGCACGACAGGTTTCC
CGACTGGAAAGCGGGCAGTGAGCGCAACGCAATTAATGTGAGTTAGCTCACTCATTAGGCACCCCAGGCT
TTACACTTTATGCTTCCGGCTCGTATGTTGTGTGGAATTGTGAGCGGATAACAATTTCACACAGGAAACA
GCTATGACCATGATTACGCCAAGCTCTAGCTAGAGGTCGACGGTATACAGACATGATAAGATACATTGAT
GAGTTTGGACAAACCACAACTAGAATGCAGTGAAAAAAATGCTTTATTTGTGAAATTTGTGATGCTATTG
CTTTATTTGTAACCATTATAAGCTGCAATAAACAAGTTGGGGTGGGCGAAGAACTCCAGCATGAGATCCC
CGCGCTGGAGGATCATCCAGCCGGCGTCCCGGAAAACGATTCCGAAGCCCAACCTTTCATAGAAGGCGGC
GGTGGAATCGAAATCTCGTGATGGCAGGTTGGGCGTCGCTTGGTCGGTCATTTCGCGAACCCCAGAGTCC
CGCTCAGAAGAACTCGTCAAGAAGGCGATAGAAGGCGATGCGCTGCGAATCGGGAGCGGCGATACCGTAA
AGCACGAGGAAGCGGTCAGCCCATTCGCCGCCAAGCTCTTCAGCAATATCACGGGTAGCCAACGCTATGT
CCTGATAGCGGTCCGCCACACCCAGCCGGCCACAGTCGATGAATCCAGAAAAGCGGCCATTTTCCACCAT
GATATTCGGCAAGCAGGCATCGCCATGGGTCACGACGAGATCCTCGCCGTCGGGCATGCGCGCCTTGAGC
CTGGCGAACAGTTCGGCTGGCGCGAGCCCCTGATGCTCTTCGTCCAGATCATCCTGATCGACAAGACCGG
CTTCCATCCGAGTACGTGCTCGCTCGATGCGATGTTTCGCTTGGTGGTCGAATGGGCAGGTAGCCGGATC
AAGCGTATGCAGCCGCCGCATTGCATCAGCCATGATGGATACTTTCTCGGCAGGAGCAAGGTGAGATGAC
AGGAGATCCTGCCCCGGCACTTCGCCCAATAGCAGCCAGTCCCTTCCCGCTTCAGTGACAACGTCGAGCA
CAGCTGCGCAAGGAACGCCCGTCGTGGCCAGCCACGATAGCCGCGCTGCCTCGTCCTGCAGTTCATTCAG
GGCACCGGACAGGTCGGTCTTGACAAAAAGAACCGGGCGCCCCTGCGCTGACAGCCGGAACACGGCGGCA
TCAGAGCAGCCGATTGTCTGTTGTGCCCAGTCATAGCCGAATAGCCTCTCCACCCAAGCGGCCGGAGAAC
CTGCGTGCAATCCATCTTGTTCAATCATGCGAAACGATCCTCATCCTGTCTCTTGATCAGATCCGAAAAT
GGATATACAAGCTCCCGGGAGCTTTTTGCAAAAGCCTAGGCCTCCAAAAAAGCCTCCTCACTACTTCTGG
AATAGCTCAGAGGCAGAGGCGGCCTCGGCCTCTGCATAAATAAAAAAAATTAGTCAGCCATGGGGCGGAG
AATGGGCGGAACTGGGCGGAGTTAGGGGCGGGATGGGCGGAGTTAGGGGCGGGACTATGGTTGCTGACTA
ATTGAGATGCATGCTTTGCATACTTCTGCCTGCTGGGGAGCCTGGGGACTTTCCACACCTGGTTGCTGAC
TAATTGAGATGCATGCTTTGCATACTTCTGCCTGCTGGGGAGCCTGGGGACTTTCCACACCCTAACTGAC
ACACATTCCACAGAATTAATTCGCGTTAAATTTTTGTTAAATCAGCTCATTTTTTAACCAATAGGCCGAA
ATCGGCAAAATCCCTTATAAATCAAAAGAATAGACCGAGATAGGGT
[37 nt withheld, positions 3547-3583]
AAAGAACGTGGACTCCAACGTCAAAGG
[49 nt withheld, positions 3611-3659]
T
[91 nt withheld, positions 3661-3751]
G
[124 nt withheld, positions 3753-3876]
GGGGATACCCCCTAGAGCCCCAGCTGGTTCTTTCCGCCTCAGAAGCCATAGAGCCCACCGCATCCCCAGC
ATGCCTGCTATTGTCTTCCCAATCCTCCCCCTTGCTGTCCTGCCCCACCCCACCCCCCAGAATAGAATGA
CACCTACTCAGACAATGCGATGCAATTTCCTCATTTTATTAGGAAAGGACAGTGGGAGTGGCACCTTCCA
GGGTCAAGGAAGGCACGGGGGAGGGGCAAACAACAGATGGCTGGCAACTAGAAGGCACAGTCGAGGCTGA
TCAGCGGGTTTAAACTCAATGGTGATGGTGATGATGACCGGTACGCGTAGAATCGAGACCGAGGAGAGGG
TTAGGGATAGGCTTACCTTCGAACCGCGGGCCCTCTAGACTCGAGCGGCCGCCACTGTGCTGGATATCTG
CAGAATTGTCTTGACCCTTAGCTTCCAGTTGGACTTGGGCCTCGTCCACCTGCAGAGTGTCACAGTCCCC
CAGCAGCTCAGTCTCTGGGACAGAGCCTTCCTCCTCCTCCTCTGCTTCCTGCACGGTGCTCTGGGCCCCA
TCTTCTGGGGCGTTCTGTGTGTCATCAGCGCCCTCTGAGAGCAGGGCTGCCCTGTCTGCCATGGATGTGT
TGGAGGGGGCCGTGGTGACGTAGCCTGTGCTGGTGGAGCCACTGCCACTGTGGTGTGAGCTGGGCTTGGG
GACCATCTGAGGAGGCACCTGCTGCGGGGCCATCTGCATTGGGATCTGCACCGGGTAGAAGTTGGGCAGG
TAGGCCCCATAGGCCGGCACCGGCTGGTAGCCGTTGACGGGGACGTAGAGCTGCGGCGGGGGCACCATGG
GTCTGATCTGGCCCTTCATGGGGATGAACTGGGGCTGTGGGAAGGGCGGGGCCTTCTGCTTGGGCCCCAC
GTAGCGGGCGTTGCTCACATTGCTCACTGGGCTGGTGCTCAGGGAGCTGGTCTGCGTGGTGTTGCTGGCC
CCCGAGGTCTGCGCCGAGCTGTTGTAGTTGGAAAGGTTGCCCCAGGCTCGGAGCCGGCTGTGGATGTCCT
TGAAGCGGGGCCGCCGGCTGGGGAACTCGTTCCAGCACTCGATCATGAGGGCATACACCCAGGCGGGACA
GTCATCGGGGCAAGGCAGCACCTGCCGGTTCCGGATCATCTCCACCACATCCTGGTTGGAATACCCGCAG
TAGGGCTGCAGGCCGTAGCTGAAGACCTCCCACAGGACCACACCGTAGGACCAGATGTCTGAGTCGATGG
AGAACTTGCCGTACATGATGGCCTCTGGGGCCATCCAGCGGATAGGCAGCAGCGAGTTCCCCAGCAGCTT
GTAGTAATCGGCGGCATACACCTCTCGGAAGAGGCCCAAGTCTGAGATCTTCACGTTCAGCTTGTCGTAC
ACTAGCACATTGCGGGTGGCCAGGTCCTTGTGAACCACGTGGTGGCTGGATAGGTACTCCATCCCCGCCG
CGATCTGTGCCACAAGGTGCACGAAGTCGGGGGGCTCCAGGGCGGACTTCACCGTGCGGTCATCATCGGT
GCTGCCCACGTCCGAGTGCGGCGAGCGCATGACCAGGAATTCGTGGAGGTCGCCGTGCGAACAGTAGCTG
AAGATCATGCTCAGGGGCTGGTCCTTGGTCACCACGCCCAGCAGGCAGACGACGTTGGGGTGTTGCAGCC
GTGCTCGCAGCATAGCCTCATGCCGGAACTCCTCCCGCAGGGGCCCCTCCGCTTTGTCCTTCAGCGTTTT
GATGGCCACAGCCTGGGTCTGCTCCCCCGGGGCAGGGCCGAACAGGTGACCTTTGTAGACTTTCCCAAAC
CGGTCCTCTCCCAGCTCCTCCATGAACCTCACCGCAGACAGGCTGATCTCTTTGAGTTTGGCCTGTTTGT
GCTGGTTAATGAGGGGCATTTCCATGTCTTGGCTGGGCGAGGCCATCAGCTGTCGCCGCTGCGGTGTGGA
CGCAGATGCCTTCTGCTTATTCCGGCACATGCAAACCAAGAAGAAAAGGCAAGCGATGACCAGTGGAATT
GCGATGCTGGGGACCAAGATGTACAGAATCCCCATCTTGCTGCTGTCTCGGGGACTACACGAGGGTACGT
CACACAGTTCCATGCGTACGTTTTTATTCTGCGTAAAGCACCAGGGGCCCTCCATCTGGCCTCCGGGGTT
CCGGCAGTAGGCGTGCCCCCCTCCAAGCTCAGGGAAGTCTGTGCTGGACAGGTGGTGGCTGTGGGGGTGC
TGCAGGGCCCACGGCTGGCACTGGTGGCCTGACTTGGTGGTGCTTGCCGTTCCTCTGTAATCCATGCCTG
AGCCGTTATAGCACTGATGGTAGCGGCCCAGCCTCTCGGCTGGGATGCCAATGCGCATGCAGTTGGCAGC
GTCGGGGCTCTCAGGCATGGGCAGCGCCTCACACTTGGGCAGCTGAAGCCGCATGAGGATGAGCGGGTTG
GAGCGGGCGATGGTGTACTCCTGGCGGCACAGGTCGCTCTCCAGCACCTCGCACTCGTCGCGGCACAGCT
CACGCGGCTTGGGCGTCCGGGAGCGCGCGTCGCACAGAGGAAACACGAAGTGGCAGAAGGATGGGATGGC
GAACTGTGAGCACTGGTCCGACAGGTGCGTAGACGTGCCGATCATGGTGAAGGCCGCTGTGATTCGGTTT
TCAATCTCCCCCTGCATCTGAAGCGAGTCCACATAAATGGTCCGGTTGCCAATGAAGCGTGCACAGGCAA
TTCCCCGGTAAGGCTGGCAGAACCCATCCTCGTGGTAATCATCCTGAAAGTTATGATTTGGGCTGTGCGT
TGGACCCAGCCGCACAAACAGGACGCCAGTGGCGGTAATGGTCTTCATCCCGTTGGTGGCCACGCACTGG
TAGTAGCCAGTGTCTGTCGTGTCCAGGTCCTGGATTCGCAGTCGTGAACCATATTCTGTCTTCCGGATGA
TGATCCGCCGCGGCTCCTGCACCACCGGGGCATCATTCTTTAGCCACCGCACGTTAGGGGGTGGGTTTCC
TGCCACCTTGCAGTGCAGAATTGCCGTCTGGCCTTGGACAATGGTGATATTGTTTACTGGCTCCAGAAAA
TTCAGAAAGTAACCTTTCAGAGTTGGAATCGGGCCGTCCTGCCCATCAAGGGGTCCTAAAGGGTCGTTCG
GATCCAGAACCTCCACTTCACCTGAAGTCCGGGACACTGAGAGCAGAAGCGCGGCGGCCGCCCAGACGGC
CGGGATGCACAGCAGCGGCCGCCGCGGGAGCGCCGAGCCTCGGGCCATGGTGAAGGGTACTGGATCCGAG
CTCGGTACCAAGCTTAACTAGCCAGCTTGGGTCTCCCTATAGTGAGTCGTATTAATTTCGATAAGCCAGT
AAGCAGTGGGTTCTCTAGTTAGCCAGAGAGCTCTGCTTATATAGACCTCCCACCGTACACGCCTACCGCC
CATTTGCGTCAATGGGGCGGAGTTGTTACGACATTTTGGAAAGTCCCGTTGATTTTGGTGCCAAAACAAA
CTCCCATTGACGTCAATGGGGTGGAGACTTGGAAATCCCCGTGAGTCAAACCGCTATCCACGCCCATTGA
TGTACTGCCAAAACCGCATCACCATGGTAATAGCGATGACTAATACGTAGATGTACTGCCAAGTAGGAAA
GTCCCATAAGGTCATGTACTGGGCATAATGCCAGGCGGGCCATTTACCGTCATTGACGTCAATAGGGGGC
GTACTTGGCATATGATACACTTGATGTACTGCCAAGTGGGCAGTTTACCGTAAATACTCCACCCATTGAC
GTCAATGGAAAGTCCCTATTGGCGTTACTATGGGAACATACGTCATTATTGACGTCAATGGGCGGGGGTC
GTTGGGCGGTCAGCCAGGCGGGCCATTTACCGTAAGTTATGTAACGCGGAACTCCATATATGGGCTATGA
ACTAATGACCCCGTAATTGATTACTATTAATAACTAGTCAATAATCAATGTCAACGCGTATATCTGGCCC
GTACATCGCGAAGCAGCGCAAAACGCCTAACCCTAAGCAGATTCTTCATGCAATTGTCGGTCAAGCCTTG
CCTTGTTGTAGCTTAAATTTTGCTCGCGCACTACTCAGCGACCTCCAACACACAAGCAGGGAGCAGATAC
TGGCTTAACTATGCGGCATCAGAGCAGATTGTACTGAGAGTGCACCATAGGGGATCGGGAGATCTCCCGA
TCCGTCGACGTCAGGTGGCACTTTTCGGGGAAATGTGCGCGGAACCCCTATTTGTTTATTTTTCTAAATA
CATTCAAATATGTATCCGCTCATGAGACAATAACCCTGATAAATGCTTCAATAATATTGAAAAAGGAAGA
GTATGAGTATTCAACATTTCCGTGTCGCCCTTATTCCCTTTTTTGCGGCATTTTGCCTTCCTGTTTTTGC
TCACCCAGAAACGCTGGTGAAAGTAAAAGATGCTGAAGATCAGTTGGGTGCACGAG
